>Addgene plasmid #146961 | pAc5.1B-lambdaN-HA-DmAGO1-R937D_M | depositor full sequence | sequence record 289408 | Full Sequence
CTTCAAGGAATTAATTCTATATTCTAAAAACACAAATGATACTTCTAAAAAAAATCATGAATGGCATCAA
CTCTGAATCAAATCTTTGCAGATGCACCTACTTCTCATTTCCACTGTCACATCATTTTTCCAGATCTCGC
TGCCTGTTATGTGGCCCACAAACCAAGACACGTTTTATGGCCATTAAAGCTGGCTGATCGTCGCCAAACA
CCAAATACATATCAATATGTACATTCGAGAAAGAAGCGATCAAAGAAGCGTCTTCGGGCGAGTAGGAGAA
TGCGGAGGAGAAGGAGAACGAGCTGATCTAGTATCTCTCCACAATCCAATGCCAACTGACCAACTGGCCA
TATTCGGAGCAATTTGAAGCCAATTTCCATCGCCTGGCGATCGCTCCATTCTTGGCTATATGTTTTTCAC
CGTTCCCGGGGCCATTTTCAAAGACTCGTCGGTAAGATAAGATTGTGTCACTCGCTGTCTCTCTTCATTT
GTCGAAGAATGCTGAGGAATTTCGCGATGACGTCGGCGAGTATTTTGAAGAATGAGAATAATTTGTATTT
ATACGAAAATCAGTTAGTGGAATTTTCTACAAAAACATGTTATCTATAGATAATTTTGTTGCAAAATATG
TTGACTATGACAAAGATTGTATGTATATACCTTTAATGTATTCTCATTTTCTTATGTATTTATAATGGCA
ATGATGATACTGATGATATTTTAAGATGATGCCAGACCACAGGCTGATTTCTGCGTCTTTTGCCGAACGC
AGTGCATGTGCGGTTGTTGTTTTTTGGAATAGTTTCAATTTTCGGACTGTCCGCTTTGATTTCAGTTTCT
TGGCTTATTCAAAAAGCAAAGTAAAGCCAAAAAAGCGAGATGGCAATACCAAATGCGGCAAAACGGTAGT
GGAAGGAAAGGGGTGCGGGGCAGCGGAAGGAAGGGTGGGGCGGGGCGTGGCGGGGTCTGTGGCTGGGCGC
GACGTCACCGACGTTGGAGCCACTCCTTTGACCATGTGTGCGTGTGTGTATTATTCGTGTCTCGCCACTC
GCCGGTTGTTTTTTTCTTTTTATCTCGCTCTCTCTAGCGCCATCTCGTACGCATGCTCAACGCACCGCAT
GTTGCCGTGTCCTTTATGCGTCATTTTGGCTCGAAATAGGCAATTATTTAAACAAAGATTAGTCAACGAA
AACGCTAAAATAAATAAGTCTACAATATGGTTACTTATTGCCATGTGTGTGCAGCCAACGATAGCAACAA
AAGCAACAACACAGTGGCTTTCCCTCTTTCACTTTTTGTTTGCAAGCGCGTGCGAGCAAGACGGCACGAC
CGGCAAACGCAATTACGCTGACAAAGAGCAGACGAAGTTTTGGCCGAAAAACATCAAGGCGCCTGATACG
AATGCATTTGCAATAACAATTGCGATATTTAATATTGTTTATGAAGCTGTTTGACTTCAAAACACACAAA
AAAAAAAATAAAACAAATTATTTGAAAGAGAATTAGGAATCGGACAGCTTATCGTTACGGGCTAACAGCA
CACCGAGACGAAATAGCTTACCTGACGTCACAGCCTCTGGAAGAACTGCCGCCAAGCAGAGAGAGAGAGA
AAAAGAGGGAGAGCAGCTTAGACCGCATGTGCTTGTGTGTGAGGCGTCTCTCTCTTCGTCTCCTGTTTGC
GCAAACGCATAGACTGCACTGAGAAAATCGATTACCTATTTTTTATGAATGAATATTTGCACTATTACTA
TTCAAAACTATTAAGATAGCAATCACATTCAATAGCCAAATACTATACCACCTGAGCGATGCAACGAAAT
GATCAATTTGAGCAAAAATGCTGCATATTTAGGACGGCATCATTATAGAAATGCTTCTTGCTGTGTACTT
TTCTCTCGTCTGGCAGCTGTTTCGCCGTTATTGTTAAAACCGGCTTAAGTTAGGTGTGTTTTCTACGACT
AGTGATGCCCCTACTAGAAGATGTGTGTTGCACAAATGTCCCTGAATAACCAATTTGAAGTGCAGATAGC
AGTAAACGTAAGCTAATATGAATATTATTTAACTGTAATGTTTTAATATCGCTGGACATTACTAATAAAC
CCACTATAAACACATGTACATATGTATGTTTTGGCATACAATGAGTAGTTGGGGAAAAAATGTGTAAAAG
CACCGTGACCATCACAGCATAAAGATAACCAGCTGAAGTATCGAATATGAGTAACCCCCAAATTGAATCA
CATGCCGCAACTGATAGGACCCATGGAAGTACACTCTTCATGGCGATATACAAGACACACACAAGCACGA
ACACCCAGTTGCGGAGGAAATTCTCCGTAAATGAAAACCCAATCGGCGAACAATTCATACCCATATATGG
TAAAAGTTTTGAACGCGACTTGAGAGCGGAGAGCATTGCGGCTGATAAGGTTTTAGCGCTAAGCGGGCTT
TATAAAACGGGCTGCGGGACCAGTTTTCATATCACTACCGTTTGAGTTCTTGTGCTGTGTGGATACTCCT
CCCGACACAAAGCCGCTCCATCAGCCAGCAGTCGTCTAATCCAGAGACCCCGGATCGGGGTACCCAACAT
GGACGCACAAACACGACGACGTGAGCGTCGCGCTGAGAAACAAGCTCAATGGAAAGCTGCAAACGGTGGA
TCTCCTCCAAGCTTGAATTCTATGTACCCATACGATGTTCCAGATTACGCTATGTCCACGGAGCGTGAGC
TGGCTCCCGGTGGGCCAGCTCAGCTCCATCCGCACACGCTGCCGCTGACTTTTCCGGATCTCCAGATGAC
CTCCACCGTGGGCATCATTGGGAAAGTCTACGAGTCACAGTGGACCCCCTCGCCCACTCGGCCTCAGAGT
CCCTCTCAGGCGCAGACTAGCTTCGACACGCTCACATCACCACCAGCGCCCGGCTCGTCGGTCAATCCCA
CCGCCGTCACCAGCCCAAGTGCCCAGAATGTGGCCGCTGGTGGAGCAACTGTGGCCGGTGCAGCAGCAAC
TGCCGCCCAGGTGGCCTCCGCCTTGGGTGCCACCACCGGCAGCGTGACGCCAGCAATTGCCACCGCAACG
CCAGCCACGCAGCCGGATATGCCCGTCTTTACGTGTCCACGACGCCCGAATCTCGGACGAGAGGGTCGCC
CGATTGTGCTGCGCGCCAATCACTTCCAGGTGACAATGCCGCGTGGCTATGTGCATCACTATGACATCAA
TATACAGCCGGACAAGTGTCCGCGAAAGGTGAACCGTGAGATTATCGAGACTATGGTGCATGCCTATAGC
AAGATCTTCGGAGTGCTCAAGCCGGTGTTCGATGGTCGCAACAATCTGTATACCCGCGATCCCCTGCCCA
TTGGCAACGAGCGTCTAGAGCTGGAGGTTACTCTACCCGGCGAGGGCAAAGATCGAATCTTTCGCGTGAC
GATCAAGTGGCAGGCTCAGGTCTCGCTCTTCAATTTGGAGGAAGCTCTCGAAGGCCGCACGCGGCAGATA
CCCTATGATGCCATTTTGGCGCTCGATGTGGTCATGCGCCATCTGCCCAGCATGACGTACACGCCAGTGG
GACGTAGCTTCTTCAGTTCCCCGGAGGGTTACTACCATCCCCTGGGTGGTGGACGCGAGGTTTGGTTCGG
TTTCCATCAGAGCGCAAGGCCCTCGCAGTGGAAGATGATGCTCAATATCGATGTCTCGGCCACCGCTTTC
TACAAGGCTCAACCAGTCATTGACTTCATGTGCGAGGTGCTGGACATTCGCGACATCAACGAGCAGCGCA
AACCGCTCACCGATTCGCAGCGCGTCAAGTTCACGAAGGAGATCAAGGGTTTGAAGATCGAGATCACCCA
CTGCGGCCAGATGCGTCGCAAGTATCGTGTGTGCAACGTCACTCGCCGCCCCGCTCAGATGCAATCATTC
CCACTGCAGCTGGAGAACGGACAGACCGTAGAGTGCACCGTGGCCAAGTACTTCCTGGACAAGTACCGCA
TGAAATTGCGCTACCCGCACTTGCCCTGCCTGCAGGTTGGCCAAGAGCACAAGCACACTTACCTGCCTCT
AGAGGTGTGCAACATTGTGGCCGGACAGCGGTGCATTAAAAAGCTGACCGATATGCAGACGTCGACCATG
ATCAAGGCCACAGCTCGTTCAGCTCCGGATCGTGAGCGTGAGATTAACAACTTGGTAAAGCGCGCCGACT
TCAACAACGATTCGTATGTGCAAGAGTTTGGCCTGACCATCTCCAATTCGATGATGGAGGTACGAGGACG
CGTCTTGCCTCCTCCCAAGCTTCAGTATGGGGGACGTGTGTCTACCGGCCTCACCGGCCAGCAGCTGTTC
CCGCCACAGAACAAGGTGAGCTTGGCCTCGCCCAACCAGGGTGTATGGGATATGCGAGGCAAGCAGTTCT
TCACTGGCGTCGAGATCCGCATCTGGGCCATCGCCTGTTTTGCCCCACAGCGCACGGTGCGCGAGGATGC
GCTGCGTAATTTCACCCAGCAGCTGCAGAAGATCTCAAACGATGCAGGCATGCCGATAATTGGACAGCCG
TGCTTCTGTAAGTACGCCACCGGGCCGGATCAAGTGGAACCCATGTTCCGTTACCTGAAGATCACCTTCC
CCGGCCTGCAACTCGTCGTGGTTGTGCTGCCCGGCAAGACTCCAGTATACGCCGAGGTGAAGCGTGTAGG
TGACACCGTTCTGGGTATGGCCACCCAGTGTGTGCAGGCCAAGAACGTGAACAAGACATCGCCACAGACG
CTCTCTAATCTGTGTCTGAAGATCAACGTCAAGTTGGGCGGCATCAATTCAATTCTGGTCCCCTCCATTC
GGCCAAAGGTCTTCAATGAGCCGGTCATCTTTTTGGGTGCCGATGTGACACACCCACCAGCTGGCGACAA
CAAGAAACCATCGATTGCCGCCGTCGTGGGCTCCATGGATGCCCATCCATCGCGGTATGCCGCCACCGTT
CGCGTACAGCAGCACCGACAGGAGATCATCCAGGAGCTGAGCAGCATGGTGCGCGAGCTGTTGATCATGT
TCTACAAGTCGACGGGCGGCTACAAGCCCCACCGCATCATACTCTATCGTGACGGAGTCTCCGAGGGACA
ATTCCCACATGTCCTGCAACACGAATTGACCGCCATTCGCGAGGCCTGCATTAAGCTAGAGCCAGAGTAT
CGGCCGGGCATCACATTCATTGTGGTGCAGAAGCGCCATCACACTCGACTCTTCTGCGCGGAGAAGAAGG
AGCAGAGCGGCAAATCGGGCAATATTCCCGCAGGCACCACCGTCGATGTGGGCATCACACATCCCACCGA
ATTTGATTTCTATCTATGCAGCCATCAGGGCATCCAGGGCACCAGTCGCCCCTCGCACTACCACGTTCTG
TGGGACGACAATCACTTTGACTCGGACGAGCTGCAGTGCCTCACGTATCAGCTATGCCGTACGTACGTGC
GCTGCACCCGATCCGTCAGTATACCGGCGCCAGCCTACTACGCCCATTTAGTGGCCTTCGATGCCAGATA
TCATCTGGTGGAGAAGGAGCACGATTCGGGCGAGGGTTCGCACCAGAGCGGCTGCTCAGAGGATCGTACG
CCAGGTGCCATGGCCAGGGCCATCACTGTGCACGCGGATACCAAGAAGGTCATGTACTTTGCCTAACTCG
AGTCTAGAGGGCCCGCGGTTCGAAGGTAAGCCTATCCCTAACCCTCTCCTCGGTCTCGATTCTACGCGTA
CCGGTCATCATCACCATCACCATTGAGTTTAAACCCGCTGATCAGCCTCGACTGTGCCTTCTAAGGCCTG
AGCTCGCTGATCAGCCTCGATCGAGGATCCAGACATGATAAGATACATTGATGAGTTTGGACAAACCACA
ACTAGAATGCAGTGAAAAAAATGCTTTATTTGTGAAATTTGTGATGCTATTGCTTTATTTGTAACCATTA
TAAGCTGCAATAAACAAGTTAACAACAACAATTGCATTCATTTTATGTTTCAGGTTCAGGGGGAGGTGTG
GGAGGTTTTTTAAAGCAAGTAAAACCTCTACAAATGTGGTATGGCTGATTATGATCAGTCGACCGATGCC
CTTGAGAGCCTTCAACCCAGTCAGCTCCTTCCGGTGGGCGCGGGGCATGACTATCGTCGCCGCACTTATG
ACTGTCTTCTTTATCATGCAACTCGTAGGACAGGTGCCGGCAGCGCTCTGGGTCATTTTCGGCGAGGACC
GCTTTCGCTGGAGCGCGACGATGATCGGCCTGTCGCTTGCGGTATTCGGAATCTTGCACGCCCTCGCTCA
AGCCTTCGTCACTGGTCCCGCCACCAAACGTTTCGGCGAGAAGCAGGCCATTATCGCCGGCATGGCGGCC
GACGCGCTGGGCTACGTCTTGCTGGCGTTCGCGACGCGAGGCTGGATGGCCTTCCCCATTATGATTCTTC
TCGCTTCCGGCGGCATCGGGATGCCCGCGTTGCAGGCCATGCTGTCCAGGCAGGTAGATGACGACCATCA
GGGACAGCTTCAAGGATCGCTCGCGGCTCTTACCAGCCAGCAAAAGGCCAGGAACCGTAAAAAGGCCGCG
TTGCTGGCGTTTTTCCATAGGCTCCGCCCCCCTGACGAGCATCACAAAAATCGACGCTCAAGTCAGAGGT
GGCGAAACCCGACAGGACTATAAAGATACCAGGCGTTTCCCCCTGGAAGCTCCCTCGTGCGCTCTCCTGT
TCCGACCCTGCCGCTTACCGGATACCTGTCCGCCTTTCTCCCTTCGGGAAGCGTGGCGCTTTCTCAATGC
TCACGCTGTAGGTATCTCAGTTCGGTGTAGGTCGTTCGCTCCAAGCTGGGCTGTGTGCACGAACCCCCCG
TTCAGCCCGACCGCTGCGCCTTATCCGGTAACTATCGTCTTGAGTCCAACCCGGTAAGACACGACTTATC
GCCACTGGCAGCAGCCACTGGTAACAGGATTAGCAGAGCGAGGTATGTAGGCGGTGCTACAGAGTTCTTG
AAGTGGTGGCCTAACTACGGCTACACTAGAAGGACAGTATTTGGTATCTGCGCTCTGCTGAAGCCAGTTA
CCTTCGGAAAAAGAGTTGGTAGCTCTTGATCCGGCAAACAAACCACCGCTGGTAGCGGTGGTTTTTTTGT
TTGCAAGCAGCAGATTACGCGCAGAAAAAAAGGATCTCAAGAAGATCCTTTGATCTTTTCTACGGGGTCT
GACGCTCAGTGGAACGAAAACTCACGTTAAGGGATTTTGGTCATGAGATTATCAAAAAGGATCTTCACCT
AGATCCTTTTAAATTAAAAATGAAGTTTTAAATCAATCTAAAGTATATATGAGTAAACTTGGTCTGACAG
TTACCAATGCTTAATCAGTGAGGCACCTATCTCAGCGATCTGTCTATTTCGTTCATCCATAGTTGCCTGA
CTCCCCGTCGTGTAGATAACTACGATACGGGAGGGCTTACCATCTGGCCCCAGTGCTGCAATGATACCGC
GAGACCCACGCTCACCGGCTCCAGATTTATCAGCAATAAACCAGCCAGCCGGAAGGGCCGAGCGCAGAAG
TGGTCCTGCAACTTTATCCGCCTCCATCCAGTCTATTAATTGTTGCCGGGAAGCTAGAGTAAGTAGTTCG
CCAGTTAATAGTTTGCGCAACGTTGTTGCCATTGCTGCAGGCATCGTGGTGTCACGCTCGTCGTTTGGTA
TGGCTTCATTCAGCTCCGGTTCCCAACGATCAAGGCGAGTTACATGATCCCCCATGTTGTGCAAAAAAGC
GGTTAGCTCCTTCGGTCCTCCGATCGTTGTCAGAAGTAAGTTGGCCGCAGTGTTATCACTCATGGTTATG
GCAGCACTGCATAATTCTCTTACTGTCATGCCATCCGTAAGATGCTTTTCTGTGACTGGTGAGTACTCAA
CCAAGTCATTCTGAGAATAGTGTATGCGGCGACCGAGTTGCTCTTGCCCGGCGTCAACACGGGATAATAC
CGCGCCACATAGCAGAACTTTAAAAGTGCTCATCATTGGAAAACGTTCTTCGGGGCGAAAACTCTCAAGG
ATCTTACCGCTGTTGAGATCCAGTTCGATGTAACCCACTCGTGCACCCAACTGATCTTCAGCATCTTTTA
CTTTCACCAGCGTTTCTGGGTGAGCAAAAACAGGAAGGCAAAATGCCGCAAAAAAGGGAATAAGGGCGAC
ACGGAAATGTTGAATACTCATACTCTTCCTTTTTCAATATTATTGAAGCATTTATCAGGGTTATTGTCTC
ATGAGCGGATACATATTTGAATGTATTTAGAAAAATAAACAAATAGGGGTTCCGCGCACATTTCCCCGAA
AAGTGCCACCTGACGTCTAAGAAACCATTATTATCATGACATTAACCTATAAAAATAGGCGTATCACGAG
GCCCTTTCGT
Features (pLannotate 1.2.2; 11 found; start..end, strand, type, name):
     56..2568    +  promoter       Ac5 promoter: Drosophila melanogaster actin 5C promoter
   2589..2654    +  CDS            N (fragment): REGN_LAMBD - Experimental evidence at protein level: Swiss-Prot protein existence level 1. Plays a role as a transcriptional antitermination factor that allows the virus to initiate its lytic phase. Activates expression of the delayed viral early genes by modifying host RNA polymerase (RNAP) into a form that is resistant to termination signals. This antitermination function requires the host NusA protein which serves to stabilize the interaction between antitermination protein N and host RNA polymerase. From Escherichia phage lambda (Bacteriophage lambda).
   2685..2711    +  CDS            3xHA (fragment): three tandem HA epitope tags
   3060..5663    +  CDS            Ago2: AGO2_RAT - Also known as Eif2c2. Experimental evidence at protein level: Swiss-Prot protein existence level 1. Required for RNA-mediated gene silencing (RNAi) by the RNA- induced silencing complex (RISC). The 'minimal RISC' appears to include AGO2 bound to a short guide RNA such as a microRNA (miRNA) or short interfering RNA (siRNA). These guide RNAs direct RISC to complementary mRNAs that are targets for RISC-mediated gene silencing. The precise mechanism of gene silencing depends on the degree of complementarity between the miRNA or siRNA and its target. Binding of RISC to a perfectly comple
   5695..5736    +  CDS            V5 tag: epitope tag from simian virus 5
   5836..5970    -  polyA_signal   SV40 poly(A) signal: SV40 polyadenylation signal
   5993..6077    -  CDS            large T antigen (fragment): large T antigen from SV40 (simian virus 40)
   6078..6548    +  CDS            TcR (fragment): tetracycline efflux protein; tet; confers resistance to tetracycline
   6592..7180    -  rep_origin     ori: high-copy-number ColE1/pMB1/pBR322/pUC origin of replication
   7351..8211    -  CDS            AmpR: β-lactamase; bla; confers resistance to ampicillin, carbenicillin, and related antibiotics
   8212..8316    -  promoter       AmpR promoter: bla
