[The description below was written by a language model from this plasmid's Addgene catalogue record and pLannotate feature annotations shown in this document.]
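Description:
pAc5.1B-lambdaN-HA-DmAGO1-R937D_M is an insect-cell expression plasmid of about 8.4 kb for producing a mutant form of Drosophila melanogaster Argonaute 1 (AGO1). The catalogue lists the backbone as unknown, although the name and annotated parts point to a pAc5.1-type vector. It is propagated in E. coli through a ColE1/pUC-type origin and selected with ampicillin via the bla gene and its own promoter. The record lists it as low copy, even though the origin is annotated as a high-copy type. Short fragments annotated as a tetracycline resistance gene and SV40 large T antigen appear to be non-functional backbone remnants.

Expression is driven by the constitutive Drosophila actin 5C (Ac5) promoter and terminated by an SV40 polyadenylation signal. The reading frame begins with a short fragment of the bacteriophage lambda N protein, followed by an HA epitope and then the AGO1 coding sequence. The automated annotation labels this sequence by homology as rat Ago2, but the catalogue identifies it as fly AGO1. The insert carries the R937D substitution, and the depositor also notes two non-silent differences (V315A and H913R) from the reference sequence. A V5 tag from the vector lies downstream, but the record does not show whether it is translated in frame with the insert.

The lambda N peptide binds boxB RNA hairpins, so fusions of this kind are generally used to tether a protein to a boxB-containing reporter mRNA and measure its silencing activity independently of small-RNA guidance. The HA tag allows detection or immunoprecipitation. The associated publication concerns the structure of the Argonaute MID-PIWI lobe, which suggests this plasmid tests a structure-guided point mutant in Drosophila cultured cells. The record itself states the purpose only as insect expression of DmAGO1-R937D.
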