Addgene plasmid #146961: pAc5.1B-lambdaN-HA-DmAGO1-R937D_M
Purpose: Insect Expression of DmAGO1-R937D
Depositing lab: Elisa Izaurralde. Depositing organization: Max Planck Institute for Developmental Biology. Publication: Crystal structure of the MID-PIWI lobe of a eukaryotic Argonaute protein. Boland A, Huntzinger E, Schmidt S, Izaurralde E, Weichenrieder O. Proc Natl Acad Sci U S A. 2011 Jun 28;108(26):10466-71. doi: 10.1073/pnas.1103946108. Epub 2011 Jun 6. PubMed 21646546.
Backbone
  Vector backbone: Unknown
  Vector type: Insect Expression
Growth in bacteria
  Bacterial resistance: Ampicillin, 100 μg/mL
  Growth temperature: 37°C
  Growth strain: DH5alpha
  Copy number: Low Copy
Gene/Insert
  Gene/Insert name: DmAGO1-R937D
  Species: D. melanogaster (fly)
  Mutation: variation with 2 non silent mutations V315A and H913R compared with the sequence given by NCBI:gi:24653500.
  Entrez Gene: AGO1 (a.k.a. Dmel_CG6671, AGO-1, Ago, Ago-1, Ago1, Agp1, CG6671, Dm Ago1, DmAgo1, Dmel\CG6671, MRE20, ago-1, ago1, ago1-1, anon-WO0257455.29, argonaute1, dAGO1, dAgo1, dmAgo1, l(2)04845, l(2)4845, l(2)k00208, l(2)k08121)
  Cloning method: Unknown
Terms and licenses: Academic/Nonprofit Terms; Industry Terms: Not Available to Industry
Depositor comments: Plasmids from this collection were made available to the research community and donated after the lab closed. Please note that the sequence provided by the depositing laboratory may be theoretical/predicted or based on Sanger sequencing results. There may be discrepancies between sequencing results obtained by Addgene and the depositor sequence. If an Addgene verified sequence is not available, please contact before placing your order to request that our lab fully sequence the plasmid.
How to cite: pAc5.1B-lambdaN-HA-DmAGO1-R937D_M was a gift from Elisa Izaurralde (Addgene plasmid # 146961 ; http://n2t.net/addgene:146961 ; RRID:Addgene_146961)
